Addgene plasmid #205457: TRE-UBC-hCD46-T2A-GFP
Purpose: lentiviral plasmid for expression of human CD46
Depositing lab: Deepta Bhattacharya. Depositing organization: University of Arizona. Publication: Engineering human pluripotent stem cell lines to evade xenogeneic transplantation barriers. Pizzato HA, Alonso-Guallart P, Woods J, Connelly JP, Fehniger TA, Atkinson JP, Pruett-Miller SM, Monsma FJ Jr, Bhattacharya D. Stem Cell Reports. 2023 Dec 22:S2213-6711(23)00496-4. doi: 10.1016/j.stemcr.2023.12.003. PubMed 38215755.
Backbone
  Vector backbone: pCW
  Vector type: Mammalian Expression
  Selectable markers: GFP
Growth in bacteria
  Bacterial resistance: Ampicillin, 100 μg/mL
  Growth temperature: 37°C
  Growth strain: DH5alpha
  Copy number: High Copy
Gene/Insert
  Gene/Insert name: hCD46
  Species: H. sapiens (human)
  Entrez Gene: CD46 (a.k.a. AHUS2, MCP, MIC10, TLX, TRA2.10)
  Promoter: UBC
  Cloning method: Gibson Cloning
Terms and licenses: Academic/Nonprofit Terms; Industry Terms: Not Available to Industry
Depositor comments: Please visit https://www.biorxiv.org/content/10.1101/2023.06.27.546594v1 for bioRxiv preprint.
How to cite: TRE-UBC-hCD46-T2A-GFP was a gift from Deepta Bhattacharya (Addgene plasmid # 205457 ; http://n2t.net/addgene:205457 ; RRID:Addgene_205457)
