[The description below was written by a language model from this plasmid's Addgene catalogue record and pLannotate feature annotations shown in this document.]
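Description:
TRE-UBC-hCD46-T2A-GFP is an HIV-1-based lentiviral transfer plasmid built on the pCW backbone for expression of human CD46 (membrane cofactor protein, a complement regulatory protein) in mammalian cells. In bacteria it is maintained by a high-copy ColE1/pUC-type origin and selected with ampicillin through the bla gene. An f1 origin is also present. Outside the viral region, the backbone carries an SV40/EM7-driven bleomycin/Zeocin resistance cassette with an SV40 polyadenylation signal, although the catalogue lists only GFP as the selectable marker.

The viral genome is transcribed from a CMV enhancer/promoter fused to a truncated 5' LTR, an arrangement that normally makes genomic RNA production in packaging cells Tat-independent. This is followed by the Ψ packaging signal with a partial gag sequence, the Rev response element for Rev-dependent nuclear export, and the cPPT/CTS. At the 3' end are a WPRE to enhance transcript expression, a nef fragment, a second truncated LTR and a bGH polyadenylation signal.

The payload retains the backbone's tight Tet-responsive promoter immediately upstream of the human ubiquitin C promoter, which the record names as the promoter for the insert. No tetracycline transactivator is annotated, so expression appears to depend on the constitutive UbC promoter. UbC drives the CD46 coding sequence, followed by a GFP annotated as an Emerald GFP fragment. According to the construct name, the two are joined by a T2A self-cleaving peptide, which is not separately annotated, so both proteins come from a single transcript and fluorescence identifies transduced cells. The associated publication concerns engineering human pluripotent stem cell lines to evade xenogeneic transplantation barriers.
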