Features (pLannotate 1.2.2; 33 found; start..end, strand, type, name):
     98..202     -  promoter       AmpR promoter: bla
    261..313     -  misc_feature   bom (fragment): basis of mobility region from pBR322
    468..847     +  enhancer       CMV enhancer: human cytomegalovirus immediate early enhancer
    848..1047    +  promoter       CMV promoter: human cytomegalovirus (CMV) immediate early promoter
   1065..1245    +  LTR            5' LTR (truncated): truncated 5' long terminal repeat (LTR) from HIV-1
   1292..1417    +  misc_feature   HIV-1 Ψ: packaging signal of human immunodeficiency virus type 1
   1401..1764    +  CDS            HIV-1 gag (fragment): gag protein from human immunodeficiency virus 1; gag
   1910..2143    +  misc_feature   RRE: The Rev response element (RRE) of HIV-1 allows for Rev-dependent mRNA export from the nucleus to the cytoplasm.
   2520..2620    +  CDS            Rev (fragment): human immunodeficiency virus 1 (HIV-1) Rev protein; rev; enhances nuclear export of unspliced and incompletely spliced viral mRNAs
   2670..2787    +  misc_feature   cPPT/CTS: central polypurine tract and central termination sequence of HIV-1
   2835..3146    +  promoter       tight TRE promoter: Tet-responsive promoter PTight, consisting of seven tet operator sequences followed by the minimal CMV promoter
   3218..4429    +  promoter       UbC promoter: human ubiquitin C promoter
   4475..5605    +  CDS            CD46: MCP_HUMAN - Also known as MCP, MIC10. Experimental evidence at protein level: Swiss-Prot protein existence level 1. (Microbial infection) May act as a receptor for pathogenic bacteria Neisseria and Streptococcus pyogenes (PubMed:7708671, PubMed:9379894, PubMed:11260136, PubMed:11971006). From Homo sapiens (Human).
   5661..6379    +  CDS            EmGFP (fragment): Emerald GFP mammalian codon-optimized
   6416..6439    +  misc_feature   MCS (fragment): pBluescript multiple cloning site
   6439..7027    +  misc_feature   WPRE: woodchuck hepatitis virus posttranscriptional regulatory element
   7028..7047    +  misc_feature   MCS (fragment): pBluescript multiple cloning site
   7049..7549    +  CDS            nef (fragment): NEF_HV1LA - Experimental evidence at protein level: Swiss-Prot protein existence level 1. Extracellular Nef protein targets CD4(+) T-lymphocytes for apoptosis by interacting with CXCR4 surface receptors. From Human immunodeficiency virus type 1 group M subtype B (isolate Lai) (HIV-1).
   7556..7736    +  LTR            5' LTR (truncated): truncated 5' long terminal repeat (LTR) from HIV-1
   7768..7992    +  polyA_signal   bGH poly(A) signal: bovine growth hormone polyadenylation signal
   7996..8017    +  promoter       SV40 promoter (fragment): SV40 enhancer and early promoter
   8038..8466    +  rep_origin     f1 ori (sequence partly withheld): f1 bacteriophage origin of replication; arrow indicates direction of (+) strand synthesis
   8480..8809    +  promoter       SV40 promoter: SV40 enhancer and early promoter
   8857..8904    +  promoter       EM7 promoter: synthetic bacterial promoter&nbsp
   8923..9297    +  CDS            BleoR: antibiotic-binding protein; Sh ble from Streptoalloteichus hindustanus; confers resistance to bleomycin, phleomycin, and Zeocin™
   9307..9432    +  CDS            ble (fragment): BLE_KLEPN - Experimental evidence at protein level: Swiss-Prot protein existence level 1. Binding protein with a strong affinity to the bleomycin family of antibiotics. Binds to CL990; an antimitotic-antibiotic compound. From Klebsiella pneumoniae.
   9427..9548    +  polyA_signal   SV40 poly(A) signal: SV40 polyadenylation signal
   9619..9641    -  protein_bind   lac operator (fragment): The lac repressor binds to the lac operator to inhibit transcription in E. coli. This inhibition can be relieved by adding lactose or isopropyl-β-D-thiogalactopyranoside (IPTG). lac repressor encoded by lacI
   9645..9675    -  promoter       lac promoter: promoter for the E. coli lac operon
   9690..9711    -  protein_bind   CAP binding site: CAP binding activates transcription in the presence of cAMP. E. coli catabolite activator protein
   9724..9816    -  CDS            lacI (fragment): lac repressor; lacI; The lac repressor binds to the lac operator to inhibit transcription in E. coli. This inhibition can be relieved by adding lactose or isopropyl-β-D-thiogalactopyranoside (IPTG).
   9999..10587   -  rep_origin     ori: high-copy-number ColE1/pMB1/pBR322/pUC origin of replication
  10758..97      -  CDS            AmpR (across the origin): β-lactamase; bla; confers resistance to ampicillin, carbenicillin, and related antibiotics
>Addgene plasmid #205457 | TRE-UBC-hCD46-T2A-GFP | addgene full sequence | sequence record 408919 | Addgene NGS Result
CTTTTACTTTCACCAGCGTTTCTGGGTGAGCAAAAACAGGAAGGCAAAATGCCGCAAAAAAGGGAATAAG
GGCGACACGGAAATGTTGAATACTCATACTCTTCCTTTTTCAATATTATTGAAGCATTTATCAGGGTTAT
TGTCTCATGAGCGGATACATATTTGAATGTATTTAGAAAAATAAACAAATAGGGGTTCCGCGCACATTTC
CCCGAAAAGTGCCACCTGACGTCGACGGATCGGGAGATCTCCCGATCCCCTATGGTGCACTCTCAGTACA
ATCTGCTCTGATGCCGCATAGTTAAGCCAGTATCTGCTCCCTGCTTGTGTGTTGGAGGTCGCTGAGTAGT
GCGCGAGCAAAATTTAAGCTACAACAAGGCAAGGCTTGACCGACAATTGCATGAAGAATCTGCTTAGGGT
TAGGCGTTTTGCGCTGCTTCGCGATGTACGGGCCAGATATACGCGTTGACATTGATTATTGACTAGTTAT
TAATAGTAATCAATTACGGGGTCATTAGTTCATAGCCCATATATGGAGTTCCGCGTTACATAACTTACGG
TAAATGGCCCGCCTGGCTGACCGCCCAACGACCCCCGCCCATTGACGTCAATAATGACGTATGTTCCCAT
AGTAACGCCAATAGGGACTTTCCATTGACGTCAATGGGTGGAGTATTTACGGTAAACTGCCCACTTGGCA
GTACATCAAGTGTATCATATGCCAAGTACGCCCCCTATTGACGTCAATGACGGTAAATGGCCCGCCTGGC
ATTATGCCCAGTACATGACCTTATGGGACTTTCCTACTTGGCAGTACATCTACGTATTAGTCATCGCTAT
TACCATGGTGATGCGGTTTTGGCAGTACATCAATGGGCGTGGATAGCGGTTTGACTCACGGGGATTTCCA
AGTCTCCACCCCATTGACGTCAATGGGAGTTTGTTTTGGCACCAAAATCAACGGGACTTTCCAAAATGTC
GTAACAACTCCGCCCCATTGACGCAAATGGGCGGTAGGCGTGTACGGTGGGAGGTCTATATAAGCAGCGC
GTTTTGCCTGTACTGGGTCTCTCTGGTTAGACCAGATCTGAGCCTGGGAGCTCTCTGGCTAACTAGGGAA
CCCACTGCTTAAGCCTCAATAAAGCTTGCCTTGAGTGCTTCAAGTAGTGTGTGCCCGTCTGTTGTGTGAC
TCTGGTAACTAGAGATCCCTCAGACCCTTTTAGTCAGTGTGGAAAATCTCTAGCAGTGGCGCCCGAACAG
GGACTTGAAAGCGAAAGGGAAACCAGAGGAGCTCTCTCGACGCAGGACTCGGCTTGCTGAAGCGCGCACG
GCAAGAGGCGAGGGGCGGCGACTGGTGAGTACGCCAAAAATTTTGACTAGCGGAGGCTAGAAGGAGAGAG
ATGGGTGCGAGAGCGTCAGTATTAAGCGGGGGAGAATTAGATCGCGATGGGAAAAAATTCGGTTAAGGCC
AGGGGGAAAGAAAAAATATAAATTAAAACATATAGTATGGGCAAGCAGGGAGCTAGAACGATTCGCAGTT
AATCCTGGCCTGTTAGAAACATCAGAAGGCTGTAGACAAATACTGGGACAGCTACAACCATCCCTTCAGA
CAGGATCAGAAGAACTTAGATCATTATATAATACAGTAGCAACCCTCTATTGTGTGCATCAAAGGATAGA
GATAAAAGACACCAAGGAAGCTTTAGACAAGATAGAGGAAGAGCAAAACAAAAGTAAGACCACCGCACAG
CAAGCGGCCGCTGATCTTCAGACCTGGAGGAGGAGATATGAGGGACAATTGGAGAAGTGAATTATATAAA
TATAAAGTAGTAAAAATTGAACCATTAGGAGTAGCACCCACCAAGGCAAAGAGAAGAGTGGTGCAGAGAG
AAAAAAGAGCAGTGGGAATAGGAGCTTTGTTCCTTGGGTTCTTGGGAGCAGCAGGAAGCACTATGGGCGC
AGCGTCAATGACGCTGACGGTACAGGCCAGACAATTATTGTCTGGTATAGTGCAGCAGCAGAACAATTTG
CTGAGGGCTATTGAGGCGCAACAGCATCTGTTGCAACTCACAGTCTGGGGCATCAAGCAGCTCCAGGCAA
GAATCCTGGCTGTGGAAAGATACCTAAAGGATCAACAGCTCCTGGGGATTTGGGGTTGCTCTGGAAAACT
CATTTGCACCACTGCTGTGCCTTGGAATGCTAGTTGGAGTAATAAATCTCTGGAACAGATTTGGAATCAC
ACGACCTGGATGGAGTGGGACAGAGAAATTAACAATTACACAAGCTTAATACACTCCTTAATTGAAGAAT
CGCAAAACCAGCAAGAAAAGAATGAACAAGAATTATTGGAATTAGATAAATGGGCAAGTTTGTGGAATTG
GTTTAACATAACAAATTGGCTGTGGTATATAAAATTATTCATAATGATAGTAGGAGGCTTGGTAGGTTTA
AGAATAGTTTTTGCTGTACTTTCTATAGTGAATAGAGTTAGGCAGGGATATTCACCATTATCGTTTCAGA
CCCACCTCCCAACCCCGAGGGGACCCGACAGGCCCGAAGGAATAGAAGAAGAAGGTGGAGAGAGAGACAG
AGACAGATCCATTCGATTAGTGAACGGATCGGCACTGCGTGCGCCAATTCTGCAGACAAATGGCAGTATT
CATCCACAATTTTAAAAGAAAAGGGGGGATTGGGGGGTACAGTGCAGGGGAAAGAATAGTAGACATAATA
GCAACAGACATACAAACTAAAGAATTACAAAAACAAATTACAAAAATTCAAAATTTTCGGGTTTATTACA
GGGACAGCAGAGATCCAGTTTGGTTAATTCTAGTTTTACTCCCTATCAGTGATAGAGAACGTATGTCGAG
TTTACTCCCTATCAGTGATAGAGAACGATGTCGAGTTTACTCCCTATCAGTGATAGAGAACGTATGTCGA
GTTTACTCCCTATCAGTGATAGAGAACGTATGTCGAGTTTACTCCCTATCAGTGATAGAGAACGTATGTC
GAGTTTATCCCTATCAGTGATAGAGAACGTATGTCGAGTTTACTCCCTATCAGTGATAGAGAACGTATGT
CGAGGTAGGCGTGTACGGTGGGAGGCCTATATAAGCAGAGCTCGTTTAGTGAACCGTCAGATCGCCTGGA
GAATTCGTTAACGGATCCTCTAGAGCTCAGCCTCGAGATTTAAATTTAATTAACCCACCCAAGATCTGGC
CTCCGCGCCGGGTTTTGGCGCCTCCCGCGGGCGCCCCCCTCCTCACGGCGAGCGCTGCCACGTCAGACGA
AGGGCGCAGCGAGCGTCCTGATCCTTCCGCCCGGACGCTCAGGACAGCGGCCCGCTGCTCATAAGACTCG
GCCTTAGAACCCCAGTATCAGCAGAAGGACATTTTAGGACGGGACTTGGGTGACTCTAGGGCACTGGTTT
TCTTTCCAGAGAGCGGAACAGGCGAGGAAAAGTAGTCCCTTCTCGGCGATTCTGCGGAGGGATCTCCGTG
GGGCGGTGAACGCCGATGATTATATAAGGACGCGCCGGGTGTGGCACAGCTAGTTCCGTCGCAGCCGGGA
TTTGGGTCGCGGTTCTTGTTTGTGGATCGCTGTGATCGTCACTTGGTGAGTAGCGGGCTGCTGGGCTGGC
CGGGGCTTTCGTGGCCGCCGGGCCGCTCGGTGGGACGGAAGCGTGTGGAGAGACCGCCAAGGGCTGTAGT
CTGGGTCCGCGAGCAAGGTTGCCCTGAACTGGGGGTTGGGGGGAGCGCAGCAAAATGGCGGCTGTTCCCG
AGTCTTGAATGGAAGACGCTTGTGAGGCGGGCTGTGAGGTCGTTGAAACAAGGTGGGGGGCATGGTGGGC
GGCAAGAACCCAAGGTCTTGAGGCCTTCGCTAATGCGGGAAAGCTCTTATTCGGGTGAGATGGGCTGGGG
CACCATCTGGGGACCCTGACGTGAAGTTTGTCACTGACTGGAGAACTCGGTTTGTCGTCTGTTGCGGGGG
CGGCAGTTATGGCGGTGCCGTTGGGCAGTGCACCCGTACCTTTGGGAGCGCGCGCCCTCGTCGTGTCGTG
ACGTCACCCGTTCTGTTGGCTTATAATGCAGGGTGGGGCCACCTGCCGGTAGGTGTGCGGTAGGCTTTTC
TCCGTCGCAGGACGCAGGGTTCGGGCCTAGGGTAGGCTCTCCTGAATCGACAGGCGCCGGACCTCTGGTG
AGGGGAGGGATAAGTGAGGCGTCAGTTTCTTTGGTCGGTTTTATGTACCTATCTTCTTAAGTAGCTGAAG
CTCCGGTTTTGAACTATGCGCTCGGGGTTGGCGAGTGTGTTTTGTGAAGTTTTTTAGGCACCTTTTGAAA
TGTAATCATTTGGGTCAATATGTAATTTTCAGTGTTAGACTAGTAAATTGTCCGCTAAATTCTGGCCGTT
TTTGGCTTTTTTGTTAGACGAAGCTTGGTACCGAGCTCGGATCTCCACCCCGTACCGGTTAACCATGGAA
CCCCCTGGAAGGAGAGAGTGCCCTTTCCCTTCCTGGAGATTTCCCGGACTGCTGCTGGCTGCCATGGTCC
TGCTGCTGTACAGCTTCAGCGATGCTTGTGAGGAGCCTCCCACATTCGAGGCCATGGAACTCATTGGCAA
GCCTAAGCCCTACTACGAAATCGGCGAGAGGGTCGATTACAAGTGTAAGAAGGGCTATTTCTACATCCCC
CCCCTGGCCACACACACCATCTGCGATAGAAACCACACATGGCTCCCTGTGTCCGACGATGCTTGCTATA
GGGAGACCTGCCCTTACATCAGGGACCCTCTGAATGGACAGGCCGTGCCTGCTAATGGCACCTACGAATT
CGGCTATCAAATGCATTTCATCTGCAATGAGGGCTACTACCTGATCGGCGAAGAGATTCTCTACTGTGAG
CTCAAGGGAAGCGTCGCTATCTGGAGCGGAAAGCCTCCCATCTGCGAGAAAGTGCTGTGCACCCCCCCCC
CTAAAATCAAAAATGGCAAGCACACCTTCAGCGAGGTGGAAGTGTTCGAATATCTGGATGCCGTGACCTA
CAGCTGTGATCCTGCTCCTGGACCCGATCCCTTTAGCCTGATTGGCGAGAGCACAATTTACTGCGGAGAC
AACTCCGTGTGGAGCAGAGCCGCCCCCGAGTGTAAGGTCGTGAAATGTAGGTTCCCTGTCGTCGAGAATG
GCAAACAGATCAGCGGCTTCGGCAAAAAGTTCTACTATAAAGCTACCGTGATGTTTGAGTGCGACAAGGG
ATTCTACCTCGATGGCAGCGATACAATCGTGTGCGATAGCAACTCCACATGGGACCCCCCTGTCCCCAAA
TGCCTGAAAGTGAGCACCAGCTCCACAACCAAGTCCCCCGCCTCCTCCGCCTCCGGCCCCAGACCTACCT
ATAAGCCCCCTGTGTCCAACTACCCCGGCTACCCCAAACCCGAGGAAGGCATTCTGGACTCCCTGGATGT
GTGGGTGATTGCCGTCATCGTCATTGCTATTGTGGTCGGAGTCGCTGTGATCTGTGTCGTGCCCTATAGA
TACCTGCAGAGAAGGAAAAAGAAGGGCACCTACCTGACCGACGAGACCCACAGAGAAGTGAAGTTTACCA
GCCTGGAGGGCAGAGGAAGTCTTCTAACATGCGGTGACGTGGAGGAGAATCCCGGCCCTGTGGTGAGCAA
GGGCGAGGAGCTGTTCACCGGGGTGGTGCCCATCCTGGTCGAGCTGGACGGCGACGTAAACGGCCACAAG
TTCAGCGTGTCCGGCGAGGGCGAGGGCGATGCCACCTACGGCAAGCTGACCCTGAAGTTCATCTGCACCA
CCGGCAAGCTGCCCGTGCCCTGGCCCACCCTCGTGACCACCTTGACCTACGGCGTGCAGTGCTTCGCCCG
CTACCCCGACCACATGAAGCAGCACGACTTCTTCAAGTCCGCCATGCCCGAAGGCTACGTCCAGGAGCGC
ACCATCTTCTTCAAGGACGACGGCAACTACAAGACCCGCGCCGAGGTGAAGTTCGAGGGCGACACCCTGG
TGAACCGCATCGAGCTGAAGGGCATCGACTTCAAGGAGGACGGCAACATCCTGGGGCACAAGCTGGAGTA
CAACTACAACAGCCACAAGGTCTATATCACCGCCGACAAGCAGAAGAACGGCATCAAGGTGAACTTCAAG
ACCCGCCACAACATCGAGGACGGCAGCGTGCAGCTCGCCGACCACTACCAGCAGAACACCCCCATCGGCG
ACGGCCCCGTGCTGCTGCCCGACAACCACTACCTGAGCACCCAGTCCGCCCTGAGCAAAGACCCCAACGA
GAAGCGCGATCACATGGTCCTGCTGGAGTTCGTGACCGCCGCCGGGATCACTCTCGGCATGGACGAGCTG
TACAAGTAATGTACAAGTAAAGCGGCCGCGACTCTAGTCCCTCCCAATTCGATATCAAGCTTATCGATAA
TCAACCTCTGGATTACAAAATTTGTGAAAGATTGACTGGTATTCTTAACTATGTTGCTCCTTTTACGCTA
TGTGGATACGCTGCTTTAATGCCTTTGTATCATGCTATTGCTTCCCGTATGGCTTTCATTTTCTCCTCCT
TGTATAAATCCTGGTTGCTGTCTCTTTATGAGGAGTTGTGGCCCGTTGTCAGGCAACGTGGCGTGGTGTG
CACTGTGTTTGCTGACGCAACCCCCACTGGTTGGGGCATTGCCACCACCTGTCAGCTCCTTTCCGGGACT
TTCGCTTTCCCCCTCCCTATTGCCACGGCGGAACTCATCGCCGCCTGCCTTGCCCGCTGCTGGACAGGGG
CTCGGCTGTTGGGCACTGACAATTCCGTGGTGTTGTCGGGGAAATCATCGTCCTTTCCTTGGCTGCTCGC
CTGTGTTGCCACCTGGATTCTGCGCGGGACGTCCTTCTGCTACGTCCCTTCGGCCCTCAATCCAGCGGAC
CTTCCTTCCCGCGGCCTGCTGCCGGCTCTGCGGCCTCTTCCGCGTCTTCGCCTTCGCCCTCAGACGAGTC
GGATCTCCCTTTGGGCCGCCTCCCCGCATCGATACCGTCGACCTCGATCGAGACCTAGAAAAACATGGAG
CAATCACAAGTAGCAATACAGCAGCTACCAATGCTGATTGTGCCTGGCTAGAAGCACAAGAGGAGGAGGA
GGTGGGTTTTCCAGTCACACCTCAGGTACCTTTAAGACCAATGACTTACAAGGCAGCTGTAGATCTTAGC
CACTTTTTAAAAGAAAAGGGGGGACTGGAAGGGCTAATTCACTCCCAACGAAGACAAGATATCCTTGATC
TGTGGATCTACCACACACAAGGCTACTTCCCTGATTGGCAGAACTACACACCAGGGCCAGGGATCAGATA
TCCACTGACCTTTGGATGGTGCTACAAGCTAGTACCAGTTGAGCAAGAGAAGGTAGAAGAAGCCAATGAA
GGAGAGAACACCCGCTTGTTACACCCTGTGAGCCTGCATGGGATGGATGACCCGGAGAGAGAAGTATTAG
AGTGGAGGTTTGACAGCCGCCTAGCATTTCATCACATGGCCCGAGAGCTGCATCCGGACTGTACTGGGTC
TCTCTGGTTAGACCAGATCTGAGCCTGGGAGCTCTCTGGCTAACTAGGGAACCCACTGCTTAAGCCTCAA
TAAAGCTTGCCTTGAGTGCTTCAAGTAGTGTGTGCCCGTCTGTTGTGTGACTCTGGTAACTAGAGATCCC
TCAGACCCTTTTAGTCAGTGTGGAAAATCTCTAGCAGGGCCCGTTTAAACCCGCTGATCAGCCTCGACTG
TGCCTTCTAGTTGCCAGCCATCTGTTGTTTGCCCCTCCCCCGTGCCTTCCTTGACCCTGGAAGGTGCCAC
TCCCACTGTCCTTTCCTAATAAAATGAGGAAATTGCATCGCATTGTCTGAGTAGGTGTCATTCTATTCTG
GGGGGTGGGGTGGGGCAGGACAGCAAGGGGGAGGATTGGGAAGACAATAGCAGGCATGCTGGGGATGCGG
TGGGCTCTATGGCTTCTGAGGCGGAAAGAACCAGCTGGGGCTCTAGGGGGTATCCCC
[124 nt withheld, positions 8038-8161]
C
[91 nt withheld, positions 8163-8253]
A
[49 nt withheld, positions 8255-8303]
CCTTTGACGTTGGAGTCCACGTTCTTT
[37 nt withheld, positions 8331-8367]
ACCCTATCTCGGTCTATTCTTTTGATTTATAAGGGATTTTGCCGATTTCGGCCTATTGGTTAAAAAATGA
GCTGATTTAACAAAAATTTAACGCGAATTAATTCTGTGGAATGTGTGTCAGTTAGGGTGTGGAAAGTCCC
CAGGCTCCCCAGCAGGCAGAAGTATGCAAAGCATGCATCTCAATTAGTCAGCAACCAGGTGTGGAAAGTC
CCCAGGCTCCCCAGCAGGCAGAAGTATGCAAAGCATGCATCTCAATTAGTCAGCAACCATAGTCCCGCCC
CTAACTCCGCCCATCCCGCCCCTAACTCCGCCCAGTTCCGCCCATTCTCCGCCCCATGGCTGACTAATTT
TTTTTATTTATGCAGAGGCCGAGGCCGCCTCTGCCTCTGAGCTATTCCAGAAGTAGTGAGGAGGCTTTTT
TGGAGGCCTAGGCTTTTGCAAAAAGCTCCCGGGAGCTTGTATATCCATTTTCGGATCTGATCAGCACGTG
TTGACAATTAATCATCGGCATAGTATATCGGCATAGTATAATACGACAAGGTGAGGAACTAAACCATGGC
CAAGTTGACCAGTGCCGTTCCGGTGCTCACCGCGCGCGACGTCGCCGGAGCGGTCGAGTTCTGGACCGAC
CGGCTCGGGTTCTCCCGGGACTTCGTGGAGGACGACTTCGCCGGTGTGGTCCGGGACGACGTGACCCTGT
TCATCAGCGCGGTCCAGGACCAGGTGGTGCCGGACAACACCCTGGCCTGGGTGTGGGTGCGCGGCCTGGA
CGAGCTGTACGCCGAGTGGTCGGAGGTCGTGTCCACGAACTTCCGGGACGCCTCCGGGCCGGCCATGACC
GAGATCGGCGAGCAGCCGTGGGGGCGGGAGTTCGCCCTGCGCGACCCGGCCGGCAACTGCGTGCACTTCG
TGGCCGAGGAGCAGGACTGACACGTGCTACGAGATTTCGATTCCACCGCCGCCTTCTATGAAAGGTTGGG
CTTCGGAATCGTTTTCCGGGACGCCGGCTGGATGATCCTCCAGCGCGGGGATCTCATGCTGGAGTTCTTC
GCCCACCCCAACTTGTTTATTGCAGCTTATAATGGTTACAAATAAAGCAATAGCATCACAAATTTCACAA
ATAAAGCATTTTTTTCACTGCATTCTAGTTGTGGTTTGTCCAAACTCATCAATGTATCTTATCATGTCTG
TATACCGTCGACCTCTAGCTAGAGCTTGGCGTAATCATGGTCATAGCTGTTTCCTGTGTGAAATTGTTAT
CCGCTCACAATTCCACACAACATACGAGCCGGAAGCATAAAGTGTAAAGCCTGGGGTGCCTAATGAGTGA
GCTAACTCACATTAATTGCGTTGCGCTCACTGCCCGCTTTCCAGTCGGGAAACCTGTCGTGCCAGCTGCA
TTAATGAATCGGCCAACGCGCGGGGAGAGGCGGTTTGCGTATTGGGCGCTCTTCCGCTTCCTCGCTCACT
GACTCGCTGCGCTCGGTCGTTCGGCTGCGGCGAGCGGTATCAGCTCACTCAAAGGCGGTAATACGGTTAT
CCACAGAATCAGGGGATAACGCAGGAAAGAACATGTGAGCAAAAGGCCAGCAAAAGGCCAGGAACCGTAA
AAAGGCCGCGTTGCTGGCGTTTTTCCATAGGCTCCGCCCCCCTGACGAGCATCACAAAAATCGACGCTCA
AGTCAGAGGTGGCGAAACCCGACAGGACTATAAAGATACCAGGCGTTTCCCCCTGGAAGCTCCCTCGTGC
GCTCTCCTGTTCCGACCCTGCCGCTTACCGGATACCTGTCCGCCTTTCTCCCTTCGGGAAGCGTGGCGCT
TTCTCATAGCTCACGCTGTAGGTATCTCAGTTCGGTGTAGGTCGTTCGCTCCAAGCTGGGCTGTGTGCAC
GAACCCCCCGTTCAGCCCGACCGCTGCGCCTTATCCGGTAACTATCGTCTTGAGTCCAACCCGGTAAGAC
ACGACTTATCGCCACTGGCAGCAGCCACTGGTAACAGGATTAGCAGAGCGAGGTATGTAGGCGGTGCTAC
AGAGTTCTTGAAGTGGTGGCCTAACTACGGCTACACTAGAAGAACAGTATTTGGTATCTGCGCTCTGCTG
AAGCCAGTTACCTTCGGAAAAAGAGTTGGTAGCTCTTGATCCGGCAAACAAACCACCGCTGGTAGCGGTG
GTTTTTTTGTTTGCAAGCAGCAGATTACGCGCAGAAAAAAAGGATCTCAAGAAGATCCTTTGATCTTTTC
TACGGGGTCTGACGCTCAGTGGAACGAAAACTCACGTTAAGGGATTTTGGTCATGAGATTATCAAAAAGG
ATCTTCACCTAGATCCTTTTAAATTAAAAATGAAGTTTTAAATCAATCTAAAGTATATATGAGTAAACTT
GGTCTGACAGTTACCAATGCTTAATCAGTGAGGCACCTATCTCAGCGATCTGTCTATTTCGTTCATCCAT
AGTTGCCTGACTCCCCGTCGTGTAGATAACTACGATACGGGAGGGCTTACCATCTGGCCCCAGTGCTGCA
ATGATACCGCGAGACCCACGCTCACCGGCTCCAGATTTATCAGCAATAAACCAGCCAGCCGGAAGGGCCG
AGCGCAGAAGTGGTCCTGCAACTTTATCCGCCTCCATCCAGTCTATTAATTGTTGCCGGGAAGCTAGAGT
AAGTAGTTCGCCAGTTAATAGTTTGCGCAACGTTGTTGCCATTGCTACAGGCATCGTGGTGTCACGCTCG
TCGTTTGGTATGGCTTCATTCAGCTCCGGTTCCCAACGATCAAGGCGAGTTACATGATCCCCCATGTTGT
GCAAAAAAGCGGTTAGCTCCTTCGGTCCTCCGATCGTTGTCAGAAGTAAGTTGGCCGCAGTGTTATCACT
CATGGTTATGGCAGCACTGCATAATTCTCTTACTGTCATGCCATCCGTAAGATGCTTTTCTGTGACTGGT
GAGTACTCAACCAAGTCATTCTGAGAATAGTGTATGCGGCGACCGAGTTGCTCTTGCCCGGCGTCAATAC
GGGATAATACCGCGCCACATAGCAGAACTTTAAAAGTGCTCATCATTGGAAAACGTTCTTCGGGGCGAAA
ACTCTCAAGGATCTTACCGCTGTTGAGATCCAGTTCGATGTAACCCACTCGTGCACCCAACTGATCTTCA
GCAT
